>Addgene plasmid #174639 | pB80-SSPB(micro)-GFP-ppKin14VIb(861-1321) | addgene full sequence | sequence record 346670 | Addgene NGS Result
GACTGACCGCGTTACTCCCACAGGTGAGCGGGCGGGACGGCCCTTCTCCTCCGGGCTGTAATTAGCGCTT
GGTTTAATGACGGCTCGTTTCTTTTCTGTGGCTGCGTGAAAGCCTTAAAGGGCTCCGGGAGGGCCCTTTG
TGCGGGGGGGAGCGGCTCGGGGGGTGCGTGCGTGTGTGTGTGCGTGGGGAGCGCCGCGTGCGGCTCCGCG
CTGCCCGGCGGCTGTGAGCGCTGCGGGCGCGGCGCGGGGCTTTGTGCGCTCCGCAGTGTGCGCGAGGGGA
GCGCGGCCGGGGGCGGTGCCCCGCGGTGCGGGGGGGGCTGCGAGGGGAACAAAGGCTGCGTGCGGGGTGT
GTGCGTGGGGGGGTGAGCAGGGGGTGTGGGCGCGGCGGTCGGGCTGTAACCCCCCCCTGCACCCCCCTCC
CCGAGTTGCTGAGCACGGCCCGGCTTCGGGTGCGGGGCTCCGTGCGGGGCGTGGCGCGGGGCTCGCCGTG
CCGGGCGGGGGGTGGCGGCAGGTGGGGGTGCCGGGCGGGGCGGGGCCGCCTCGGGCCGGGGAGGGCTCGG
GGGAGGGGCGCGGCGGCCCCCGGAGCGCCGGCGGCTGTCGAGGCGCGGCGAGCCGCAGCCATTGCCTTTT
ATGGTAATCGTGCGAGAGGGCGCAGGGACTTCCTTTGTCCCAAATCTGTGCGGAGCCGAAATCTGGGAGG
CGCCGCCGCACCCCCTCTAGCGGGCGCGGGGCGAAGCGGTGCGGCGCCGGCAGGAAGGAAATGGGCGGGG
AGGGCCTTCGTGCGTCGCCGCGCCGCCGTCCCCTTCTCCATCTCCAGCCTCGGGGCTGTCCGCAGGGGGA
CGGCTGCCTTCGGGGGGGACGGGGCAGGGCGGGGTTCGGCTTCTGGCGTGTGACCGGCGGGGTTTATATC
TTCCCTTCTCTGTTCCTCCGCAGCCCCCAAGCTAGGCAATTGGGCGCGCCACCATGGATCTGAGCGGCCT
GACCCTGCAGGAATTCAGCTCCCCGAAACGCCCTAAGCTGCTGCGTGAATATTACGATTGGCTGGTTGAT
AACAGCTTTACCCCATATCTGGTGGTGGATGCCACATACCTGGGCGTGAACGTGCCCGTGGAGTATGTGA
AAGACGGTCAGATCGTGCTGAATCTGTCTGCAAGTGCGACCGGCAACCTGCAACTGACAAATGATTTTAT
CCAGTTCAACGCCCAGTTTAAGGGCGTGTCTCGTGAACTGTATATCCCGATGGGTGCCGCTCTGGCCATT
TACGCTCGCGAGAACGGCGATGGTGTGATGTTCGAACCAGAAGAAATCTATGACGAGCTGAATATTGGTC
AATTGTCTAGAGGTGGCGGGGGCAGTGGGGGAGGGGGAAGTGGAGGCGGCGGTTCTGGCGGGGGAGGCTC
CGGTGGCGGGGGGAGCGGGGGTGGGAGTAAGCTTGTGAGCAAGGGCGAGGAGCTGTTCACCGGGGTGGTG
CCCATCCTGGTCGAGCTGGACGGCGACGTAAACGGCCACAAGTTCAGCGTGTCCGGCGAGGGCGAGGGCG
ATGCCACCTACGGCAAGCTGACCCTGAAGTTCATCTGCACCACCGGCAAGCTGCCCGTGCCCTGGCCCAC
CCTCGTGACCACCCTGACCTACGGCGTGCAGTGCTTCAGCCGCTACCCCGACCACATGAAGCAGCACGAC
TTCTTCAAGTCCGCCATGCCCGAAGGCTACGTCCAGGAGCGCACCATCTTCTTCAAGGACGACGGCAACT
ACAAGACCCGCGCCGAGGTGAAGTTCGAGGGCGACACCCTGGTGAACCGCATTGAGCTGAAGGGCATCGA
CTTCAAGGAGGACGGCAACATCCTGGGGCACAAGCTGGAGTACAACTACAACAGCCACAACGTCTATATC
ATGGCCGACAAGCAGAAGAACGGCATCAAGGTGAACTTCAAGATCCGCCACAACATCGAGGACGGCAGCG
TGCAGCTCGCCGACCACTACCAGCAGAACACCCCCATCGGCGACGGCCCCGTGCTGCTGCCCGACAACCA
CTACCTGAGCACCCAGTCCGCCCTGAGCAAAGACCCCAACGAGAAGCGCGATCACATGGTCCTGCTGGAG
TTCGTGACCGCCGCCGGGATCACTCTCGGCATGGACGAGCTGTACAAGGCTAGCGGAGGCGGTGGCTCAG
GCGGAGGAGGGTCAGGAGGGGGAGGCAGTGGCGGGGGCGGCTCTGGAGGAGGGGGTTCTGGTGGTGGTAG
CTACGTAAGAGATGATTTGAGGGGACGACTTGTAACTCTCGAGAAGAAATTAGCAGAGCGTACCCAAGAT
TTGAGTCTTGCAGAGTCTACTTTGGCAACTCGTGAGGGTGAATTCGAATCCCTGCAAAGCAATCTAATGG
AGCTTAATGAGCTCCGGGAGATGAAGGAGGATATCGACAGAAAGAATGAGCAAACAGCAGCTATATTGAA
GCGACAAGCAGACCAGATAACTGAATTAGAAACTCTTTATAGGGAAGAACAAGTCCTTCGAAAACGATAC
TTCAACATGATGGAAGACATGAAAGGTAAGATCAGGGTATATGCTCGGTGGAGACCCCTAAGTAGTAAGG
AGGTCAAAGAGCGGCAACAAAACGTGTTGATAGCACCTGATGAATTCACCATCGAACATCCTTGGAAAGA
CGACAAACCCAAACAACATCAATTTGATCACGTTTTCGACCACCATGCGACCCAAGAAGAGGTCTTTGAG
GATACAAAGTATTTGGTCCAATCAGCAATTGACGGATACAATGTCTGTATATTTGCATACGGGCAAACTG
GGTCAGGCAAAACGTTTACGATTTACGGTTCTGACAACAACCCAGGTCTAACTCCACGAGCTACCAAAGA
ACTTTTTGGCTATCTTAAGCGAGACGCCAATAAGTTTTCGTTTGCTCTGAAGGTTTACATGCTTGAAATA
TATCAAGATTCGCTCATCGATCTGCTTCTACCAAAGAGTGCTGCAAAGCCACGAAAGCTTGAGATTAAGA
AGGACTCCAAGGGAATGGTTGTCGTAGAGAATGCAACTCTACTGCCGATTGCATCCCATGATGAACTGCA
AGCCATTGTTCATAAGGGTCTGGAGAGACGACATGTTTCGGGCACCCACATGAATGCGGAGAGTTCACGG
TCACACCTCATTCTATCAGTAATCGTTGAAAGCACCAACCGACAGTCTCAAGTTCTTGTGAAGGGCAAGC
TGAGTTTTGTGGATCTTGCGGGCTCTGAAAGAGTGAAGAAATCTGGATCCAGTGGTGAACAACTGAAAGA
GGCCCAAAGCATTAATAAATCTTTGTCAGCACTAGGTGATGTCATTAGCGCCCTTGCAACAGAGGAGCAG
CATATTCCTTACCGTAACCACAAGCTAACAATGCTTATGAGCGATTCTCTCGGTGGAAATGCGAAGACCC
TCATGTTTGTAAATATCTCACCAGCAGAGTCTAATCTGGACGAGACCCATAATTCACTCTGCTATGCCAC
AAGGGTAAGATCCATCATCAATGAGGCCAGTAAAAATACTACAACGAAAGAGATACTGCGACTGAAGAAA
CAAATCGCGTACTGGAAGGAGCAAGCGGGCAGGATGGGAGGGTCCGAGGATCTGGAAGAGGTTATGGATG
ATCGTGGAATCAAAACTGCAGATTAAACGCGTACCGGTCCTAGATAAGTAATGATCATAATCAGCCATAT
CACATCTGTAGAGGTTTTACTTGCTTTAAAAAACCTCCCACACCTCCCCCTGAACCTGAAACATAAAATG
AATGCAATTGTTGTTGTTAACTTGTTTATTGCAGCTTATAATGGTTACAAATAAAGCAATAGCATCACAA
ATTTCACAAATAAAGCATTTTTTTCACTGCATTCTAGTTGTGGTTTGTCCAAACTCATCAATGTATCTTA
TCATGTCTGGATCAATTCGTAATCATGTCATAGCTGTTTCCTGTGTGAAATTGTTATCCGCTCACAATTC
CACACAACATACGAGCCGGAAGCATAAAGTGTAAAGCCTGGGGTGCCTAATGAGTGAGCTAACTCACATT
AATTGCGTTGCGCTCACTGCCCGCTTTCCAGTCGGGAAACCTGTCGTGCCAGCTGCATTAATGAATCGGC
CAACGCGCGGGGAGAGGCGGTTTGCGTATTGGGCGCTCTTCCGCTTCCTCGCTCACTGACTCGCTGCGCT
CGGTCGTTCGGCTGCGGCGAGCGGTATCAGCTCACTCAAAGGCGGTAATACGGTTATCCACAGAATCAGG
GGATAACGCAGGAAAGAACATGTGAGCAAAAGGCCAGCAAAAGGCCAGGAACCGTAAAAAGGCCGCGTTG
CTGGCGTTTTTCCATAGGCTCCGCCCCCCTGACGAGCATCACAAAAATCGACGCTCAAGTCAGAGGTGGC
GAAACCCGACAGGACTATAAAGATACCAGGCGTTTCCCCCTGGAAGCTCCCTCGTGCGCTCTCCTGTTCC
GACCCTGCCGCTTACCGGATACCTGTCCGCCTTTCTCCCTTCGGGAAGCGTGGCGCTTTCTCATAGCTCA
CGCTGTAGGTATCTCAGTTCGGTGTAGGTCGTTCGCTCCAAGCTGGGCTGTGTGCACGAACCCCCCGTTC
AGCCCGACCGCTGCGCCTTATCCGGTAACTATCGTCTTGAGTCCAACCCGGTAAGACACGACTTATCGCC
ACTGGCAGCAGCCACTGGTAACAGGATTAGCAGAGCGAGGTATGTAGGCGGTGCTACAGAGTTCTTGAAG
TGGTGGCCTAACTACGGCTACACTAGAAGAACAGTATTTGGTATCTGCGCTCTGCTGAAGCCAGTTACCT
TCGGAAAAAGAGTTGGTAGCTCTTGATCCGGCAAACAAACCACCGCTGGTAGCGGTGGTTTTTTTGTTTG
CAAGCAGCAGATTACGCGCAGAAAAAAAGGATCTCAAGAAGATCCTTTGATCTTTTCTACGGGGTCTGAC
GCTCAGTGGAACGAAAACTCACGTTAAGGGATTTTGGTCATGAGATTATCAAAAAGGATCTTCACCTAGA
TCCTTTTAAATTAAAAATGAAGTTTTAAATCAATCTAAAGTATATATGAGTAAACTTGGTCTGACAGTTA
CCAATGCTTAATCAGTGAGGCACCTATCTCAGCGATCTGTCTATTTCGTTCATCCATAGTTGCCTGACTC
CCCGTCGTGTAGATAACTACGATACGGGAGGGCTTACCATCTGGCCCCAGTGCTGCAATGATACCGCGAG
ACCCACGCTCACCGGCTCCAGATTTATCAGCAATAAACCAGCCAGCCGGAAGGGCCGAGCGCAGAAGTGG
TCCTGCAACTTTATCCGCCTCCATCCAGTCTATTAATTGTTGCCGGGAAGCTAGAGTAAGTAGTTCGCCA
GTTAATAGTTTGCGCAACGTTGTTGCCATTGCTACAGGCATCGTGGTGTCACGCTCGTCGTTTGGTATGG
CTTCATTCAGCTCCGGTTCCCAACGATCAAGGCGAGTTACATGATCCCCCATGTTGTGCAAAAAAGCGGT
TAGCTCCTTCGGTCCTCCGATCGTTGTCAGAAGTAAGTTGGCCGCAGTGTTATCACTCATGGTTATGGCA
GCACTGCATAATTCTCTTACTGTCATGCCATCCGTAAGATGCTTTTCTGTGACTGGTGAGTACTCAACCA
AGTCATTCTGAGAATAGTGTATGCGGCGACCGAGTTGCTCTTGCCCGGCGTCAATACGGGATAATACCGC
GCCACATAGCAGAACTTTAAAAGTGCTCATCATTGGAAAACGTTCTTCGGGGCGAAAACTCTCAAGGATC
TTACCGCTGTTGAGATCCAGTTCGATGTAACCCACTCGTGCACCCAACTGATCTTCAGCATCTTTTACTT
TCACCAGCGTTTCTGGGTGAGCAAAAACAGGAAGGCAAAATGCCGCAAAAAAGGGAATAAGGGCGACACG
GAAATGTTGAATACTCATACTCTTCCTTTTTCAATATTATTGAAGCATTTATCAGGGTTATTGTCTCATG
AGCGGATACATATTTGAATGTATTTAGAAAAATAAACAAATAGGGGTTCCGCGCACATTTCCCCGAAAAG
TGCCACCTGACGTCTAAGAAACCATTATTATCATGACATTAACCTATAAAAATAGGCGTATCACGAGGCC
CTTTCGTCTCGCGCGTTTCGGTGATGACGGTGAAAACCTCTGACACATGCAGCTCCCGGAGACGGTCACA
GCTTGTCTGTAAGCGGATGCCGGGAGCAGACAAGCCCGTCAGGGCGCGTCAGCGGGTGTTGGCGGGTGTC
GGGGCTGGCTTAACTATGCGGCATCAGAGCAGATTGTACTGAGAGTGCACCATATGCGGTGTGAAATACC
GCACAGATGCGTAAGGAGAAAATACCGCATCAGGCGCCATTCGCCATTCAGGCTGCGCAACTGTTGGGAA
GGGCGATCGGTGCGGGCCTCTTCGCTATTACGCCAGCTGGCGAAAGGGGGATGTGCTGCAAGGCGATTAA
GTTGGGTAACGCCAGGGTTTTCCCAGTCACGACGTTGTAAAACGACGGCCAGTGCCAAGTTGGGATCTTT
GCATTGGCCCACGGCTCTCAGGATGGGGATGCTCCCCTTCAGCACCCGGTTCCCCTTGGAAACTGATGGT
CCTGGCTCTGTGGCATGGCAGTGGCACTGTGAGGAGCCCCCTACCAGCAGCACACAGTGGGGTTGGCACT
GCCACGCTCCGGATGCCGCGCTCTGATCCAACCCCATAATCAAGGGAACCCGAATTGCCCCATCATTGCC
CCCACCACCCCCATCCTGCCGGGCCCTCACACCCCACGCTGCCTTCTGGTGACATTCCCCAGCCCAAACC
CACGGCTTCATGGCTACCGCGGGGCATTTCCCATTGCCGCCCCATTATCAGCTCTGCACACCTCCCGCTG
TACCCATGCCTCGTGGCTGCCCTTCTTTGACGTATAATCTTCTAATTAATACCCGGCCTTGTCAAAGTGG
AGCACAAACGTTAATTAATTCCCCAGCAGGCAGGTAATTAACAGTGTGACTCCCTTTTTGCTGCGAGTGG
GGCTGATACAGAGAGATGTGGCACTATGGAGCCCACGGGGTCCTGGCACTGGGTGCCCACGGAGGTCCCC
ATGTGCTGCAGTGTCACCGCCTCCGAGGAGACAGTATTGTCCCTGCGGTGTCCCTGCAGCTCAGCTCTGT
CCACAGGGCCACCTCCAGTTTGGAGGGGACACAATGCAGCCCCGATGCAACCCATCCTCGCAGCATCCCA
GGGACAAAGACCCCACTGCAAGACCGCACACAGGGCTGGGTCCCGCTCCCCTAATATCTACAGTGCTTCT
TGCATGGCCCCTTAATCAATGCAGTTAATCAGCATGCGCTCATGCACCGCTCTGGAGCTGCAAAGCCCCT
CGCAGCGCTGCTCACCAACACCGCGCACCGCCCCGGCCCAGCCTGCAGCACGCGCTGCAAACAGGAAAGA
AACAAAATATTGCCCAAATGTAGGCAAAGGCATTCGGCTGCCTTGACCTCCGCCGGGCCGGGCCCTGCCT
GACTCAGCTCCTTACTCAGCGCTCGCTTCCTCCCTCCGGCTGCCACCGCCGCAGCGCACACCCTGACAAA
GAGTGGCCCTTAACGGGCTCTGAGGTGCACCCAGCAGTGCACTCAGCAGTCCAAGGGCCGGCCTGGAGGT
TTGCACCGCTACGTGCTGACATTAGCATTGAACTTGGCCCTGGGTAGTGCTGCAGGCCGGGCGGGGTGGG
TGTAGAGAGTGCAGCGCGCGTTGCACCCGGTGCCCCTTCCCCTCCCTTGCATCCCAGCAGGCTGCACCCC
AGCACCAGGCCCGTGCATGCATGCTCCTGGTGTTATTGCAGCCTGGTGCATGCATGCGTCTTGATGGTGC
AGCGCTGTGCATGCATCCTCCTTGGTGTGTAGCAGTCTAGTGCATGCATACCCCTCGGTGTTATTGCTGC
TCTGTGCACGCACGCTCATTGTATCACTTCATCCCAGTGCATGCACTCACACTGGAGCGATTGCTGCTCG
GTGCACGCACACTCATTGTATCACTGCAGCTCAGTGGCTGCACGCACACCGGTGTTATTGCTGCTCGGTG
CGTGCATGCACATCAGTGTCGCTGCAGCTCAGTGCATGCACGCTCATTGCCCATCGCTATCCCTGCCTCT
CCTGCTGGCGCTCCCCGGGAGGTGACTTCAAGGGGACCGCAGGACCACCTCGGGGGTGGGGGGAGGGCTG
CACACGCGGACCCCGCTCCCCCTCCCCAACAAAGCACTGTGGAATCAAAAAGGGGGGAGGGGGGATGGAG
GGGCGCGTCACACCCCCGCCCCACACCCTCACCTCGAGGTGAGCCCCACGTTCTGCTTCACTCTCCCCAT
CTCCCCCCCCTCCCCACCCCCAATTTTGTATTTATTTATTTTTTAATTATTTTGTGCAGCGATGGGGGCG
GGGGGGGGCGAGGCGGAGAGGTGCGGCGGCAGCCAATCAGAGCGGCGCGCTCCGAAAGTTTCCTTTTATG
GCGAGGCGGCGGCGGCGGCGGCCCTATAAAAAGCGAAGCGCGCGGCGGGCGGGAGTCGCTGCGCGCTGCC
TTCGCCCCGTGCCCCGCTCCGCCGCCGCCTCGCGCCGCCCGCCCCGGCTCT
Features (pLannotate 1.2.2; 18 found; start..end, strand, type, name):
    997..1326    +  CDS            sspB (fragment): SSPB_HAEIN - Experimental evidence at protein level: Swiss-Prot protein existence level 1. Also stimulates degradation of the N-terminus of RseA (residues 1-108, alone or in complex with sigma-E) by ClpX-ClpP in a non-ssrA-mediated fashion. From Haemophilus influenzae (strain ATCC 51907 / DSM 11121 / KW20 / Rd).
   1432..2148    +  CDS            EGFP: EGFP is a basic (constitutively fluorescent) green fluorescent protein published in 1996, derived from Aequorea victoria. It is reported to be a rapidly-maturing weak dimer with moderate acid sensitivity.
   2257..3645    +  CDS            KIN14E (fragment): KN14E_ARATH - Also known as KCBP From Arabidopsis thaliana (Mouse-ear cress).
   3691..3776    +  CDS            large T antigen (fragment): large T antigen from SV40 (simian virus 40)
   3799..3933    +  polyA_signal   SV40 poly(A) signal: SV40 polyadenylation signal
   3971..3987    -  protein_bind   lac operator: The lac repressor binds to the lac operator to inhibit transcription in E. coli. This inhibition can be relieved by adding lactose or isopropyl-β-D-thiogalactopyranoside (IPTG). lac repressor encoded by lacI
   3995..4025    -  promoter       lac promoter: promoter for the E. coli lac operon
   4040..4061    -  protein_bind   CAP binding site: CAP binding activates transcription in the presence of cAMP. E. coli catabolite activator protein
   4074..4166    -  CDS            lacI (fragment): lac repressor; lacI; The lac repressor binds to the lac operator to inhibit transcription in E. coli. This inhibition can be relieved by adding lactose or isopropyl-β-D-thiogalactopyranoside (IPTG).
   4349..4937    -  rep_origin     ori: high-copy-number ColE1/pMB1/pBR322/pUC origin of replication
   5108..5968    -  CDS            AmpR: β-lactamase; bla; confers resistance to ampicillin, carbenicillin, and related antibiotics
   5969..6073    -  promoter       AmpR promoter: bla
   6168..6203    +  CDS            rop (fragment): Rop protein, which maintains plasmids at low copy number; rop
   6305..6404    +  misc_feature   bom (fragment): basis of mobility region from pBR322
   6410..6564    -  CDS            lacZα (fragment): LacZα fragment of β-galactosidase; lacZ fragment
   8364..8478    +  promoter       chicken β-actin promoter (fragment): contains a 21-bp deletion relative to the standard chicken β-actin promoter
   8465..8591    +  promoter       chicken β-actin promoter (fragment): contains a 21-bp deletion relative to the standard chicken β-actin promoter
   8592..900     +  intron         chimeric intron (across the origin): chimera between introns from chicken β-actin and rabbit β-globin
