[The description below was written by a language model from this plasmid's Addgene catalogue record and pLannotate feature annotations shown in this document.]
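Description:
pB80-SSPB(micro)-GFP-ppKin14VIb(861-1321) is a mammalian expression plasmid of about 8.7 kb built on a β-actin promoter backbone. It is propagated in E. coli from a high-copy ColE1/pUC-type origin under ampicillin selection (AmpR, β-lactamase). The annotation also picks up short remnants of lac promoter/operator, lacI, lacZα, rop and bom sequences, which are leftovers of the cloning-vector lineage and not functional parts of the payload. No mammalian selection marker is annotated, which fits transient expression.

The expression cassette begins with chicken β-actin promoter fragments followed by an intron, annotated as the chicken β-actin/rabbit β-globin chimera, that spans the numbering origin of the circular sequence. It drives a single fusion open reading frame of roughly 2.7 kb and ends at an SV40 polyadenylation signal. The fusion has three parts. At the N-terminus is SspB carrying the Arg73Gln substitution, the "micro" variant, which is the binding partner for the light-switchable iLID module. Next comes EGFP lacking its initiator methionine, for visualisation. Last are residues 861–1321 of the Physcomitrella patens kinesin-14 VIb. The automated annotation labels this motor region as a fragment of the Arabidopsis homologue KIN14E/KCBP, reflecting sequence similarity rather than the actual source.

According to the record, the construct provides optogenetic coupling to a dimeric moss kinesin-14 for retrograde transport. Illumination recruits the SSPB-tagged, minus-end-directed motor to a cargo carrying the complementary light-sensitive partner, supplied from a separate construct. This allows inducible repositioning of intracellular cargo along microtubules while GFP reports where the motor is.
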