Addgene plasmid #174639: pB80-SSPB(micro)-GFP-ppKin14VIb(861-1321)
Purpose: Optogenetic coupling to dimeric moss kinesin-14 for retrograde transport via SSPB(micro)
Depositing lab: Lukas Kapitein. Depositing organization: Utrecht University. Publication: An optimized toolbox for the optogenetic control of intracellular transport. Nijenhuis W, van Grinsven MMP, Kapitein LC. J Cell Biol. 2020 Apr 6;219(4). pii: 133834. doi: 10.1083/jcb.201907149. PubMed 32328628.
Backbone
  Vector backbone: B-actin
  Vector type: Mammalian Expression
Growth in bacteria
  Bacterial resistance: Ampicillin, 100 μg/mL
  Growth temperature: 37°C
  Growth strain: DH5alpha
  Copy number: High Copy
Gene/Insert
  Gene/Insert name: SSPB(micro)-GFP-ppKinVIb(861-1321)
  Species: Synthetic; Physcomitrella patens (spreading earthmoss)
  Insert size (bp): 2702
  Mutation: SSPB:Arg73Gln; EGFP: Met1Del; ppKin14VIb(aa861-1321)
  Promoter: Chicken beta-actin
  Tag / fusion protein: SSPB(micro)-GFP (N terminal on insert)
  Cloning method: Restriction Enzyme; 5′ cloning site unknown (unknown if destroyed)
Terms and licenses: Academic/Nonprofit Terms; Industry Terms: Not Available to Industry
Depositor comments: Internal plasmid ID: WN419. Phytozome gene ID: Pp3c9_4530
How to cite: pB80-SSPB(micro)-GFP-ppKin14VIb(861-1321) was a gift from Lukas Kapitein (Addgene plasmid # 174639 ; http://n2t.net/addgene:174639 ; RRID:Addgene_174639)
